>Addgene plasmid #160604 | pUPD2 linker-RDF (GB2892) | addgene full sequence | sequence record 322051 | Addgene NGS Result
TTCGACTTCTAGATCTGGTACTGCTAAGAGATCTATTTGGGCTGGTGATGAAGATAATAAGCCTAAGAAG
AGAGAAACTTATGCTGATGATACTGTTGGTAGATTTCATTCTGGTTATTCTGAAACTAATGAAAGAGGTA
AGGTTGTTCCTGTTGCTCTTGATAAGTGGAGAATTTCTACTGGTGAACAATCTGTTGCTGATGCTGTTGC
TCAACTTTTTGGTGGTACTCCTGTTGAAAATGAAGAATCTACTTCTGAAAATTTTATTGATGTTTTTACT
GATAGACCTAAGGTTCCTGTTATTATTGAAGCTGATGGTATTCATTGGGATATGAAGCTTTGGCTTAATG
GTAAGCTTAAGCATCATTGTGATGGTTTTGATTTTGTTTCTCATGCTGATGAAGAAATGATTGGTCAACC
TTGTGGTTGTCCTAAGCTTTTTGATGAAAGAAAGGCTGCTGCTAAGGAATATGATGCTCCTAATCCTGCT
ATTACTGTTACTTTTACTCTTGCTGATGATCCTGAACTTGGTAGATTTAAGTTTCAAACTGGTTCTTGGA
CTCTTTTTAAGGTTCTTCATGAAGCTGAAGATGATGTTGAAAGAGTTGGTAAGGGTGGTGCTGTTCTTGC
TAATCTTGAACTTGAACTTGTTGAATATACTCCTAAGAGAGGTCCTATGAGAAATAAGCTTGTTTCTTAT
TATAAGCCTACTATTACTGTTCTTAAGTCTTATAATGATGCTATTGCTGATCCAAAAAAAAAGAGGAAGG
TGTAGGCTTTGAGACCACTCATCGCGACTAGTAGCGGCCGCTGCAGTCCGGCAAAAAAGGGCAAGGTGTC
ACCACCCTGCCCTTTTTCTTTAAAACCGAAAAGATTACTTCGCGTTATGCAGGCTTCCTCGCTCACTGAC
TCGCTGCGCTCGGTCGTTCGGCTGCGGCGAGCGGTATCAGCTCACTCAAAGGCGGTAATACGGTTATCCA
CAGAATCAGGGGATAACGCAGGAAAGAACATGTGAGCAAAAGGCCAGCAAAAGGCCAGGAACCGTAAAAA
GGCCGCGTTGCTGGCGTTTTTCCACAGGCTCCGCCCCCCTGACGAGCATCACAAAAATCGACGCTCAAGT
CAGAGGTGGCGAAACCCGACAGGACTATAAAGATACCAGGCGTTTCCCCCTGGAAGCTCCCTCGTGCGCT
CTCCTGTTCCGACCCTGCCGCTTACCGGATACCTGTCCGCCTTTCTCCCTTCGGGAAGCGTGGCGCTTTC
TCATAGCTCACGCTGTAGGTATCTCAGTTCGGTGTAGGTCGTTCGCTCCAAGCTGGGCTGTGTGCACGAA
CCCCCCGTTCAGCCCGACCGCTGCGCCTTATCCGGTAACTATCGTCTTGAGTCCAACCCGGTAAGACACG
ACTTATCGCCACTGGCAGCAGCCACTGGTAACAGGATTAGCAGAGCGAGGTATGTAGGCGGTGCTACAGA
GTTCTTGAAGTGGTGGCCTAACTACGGCTACACTAGAAGAACAGTATTTGGTATCTGCGCTCTGCTGAAG
CCAGTTACCTTCGGAAAAAGAGTTGGTAGCTCTTGATCCGGCAAACAAACCACCGCTGGTAGCGGTGGTT
TTTTTGTTTGCAAGCAGCAGATTACGCGCAGAAAAAAAGGATCTCAAGAAGATCCTTTGATCTTTTCTAC
GGGGTCTGACGCTCAGTGGAACGAAAACTCACGTTAAGGGATTTTGGTCATGAGATTATCAAAAAGGATC
TTCACCTAGATCCTTTTAAATTAAAAATGAAGTTTTAAATCAATCTAAAGTATATATGAGTAAACTTGGT
CTGACAGCTCGAGGCTTGGATTCTCACCAATAAAAAACGCCCGGCGGCAACCGAGCGTTCTGAACAAATC
CAGATGGAGTTCTGAGGTCATTACTGGATCTATCAACAGGAGTCCAAGCGAGCTCGATATCAAATTACGC
CCCGCCCTGCCACTCGTCGCAGTACTGTTGTAATTCATTAAGCATTCTGCCGACATGGAAGCCATCACAA
ACGGCATGATGAACCTGAATCGCCAGCGGCATCAGCACCTTGTCGCCTTGCGTATAATATTTGCCCATGG
TGAAAACGGGGGCGAAGAAGTTGTCCATATTGGCCACGTTTAAATCAAAACTGGTGAAACTCACCCAGGG
ATTGGCTGATACGAAAAACATATTCTCAATAAACCCTTTAGGGAAATAGGCCAGGTTTTCACCGTAACAC
GCCACATCTTGCGAATATATGTGTAGAAACTGCCGGAAATCGTCGTGGTATTCACTCCAGAGTGATGAAA
ACGTTTCAGTTTGCTCATGGAAAACGGTGTAACAAGGGTGAACACTATCCCATATCACCAGCTCACCGTC
TTTCATTGCCATACGAAATTCCGGATGAGCATTCATCAGGCGGGCAAGAATGTGAATAAAGGCCGGATAA
AACTTGTGCTTATTTTTCTTTACGGTCTTTAAAAAGGCCGTAATATCCAGCTGAACGGTCTGGTTATAGG
TACATTGAGCAACTGACTGAAATGCCTCAAAATGTTCTTTACGATGCCATTGGGATATATCAACGGTGGT
ATATCCAGTGATTTTTTTCTCCATTTTAGCTTCCTTAGCTCCTGAAAATCTCGATAACTCAAAAAATACG
CCCGGTAGTGATCTTATTTCATTATGGTGAAAGTTGGAACCTCTTACGTGCCCGATCAACTCGAGTGCCA
CCTGACGTCTAAGAAACCATTATTATCATGACATTAACCTATAAAAATAGGCGTATCACGAGGCAGAATT
TCAGATAAAAAAAATCCTTAGCTTTCGCTAAGGATGATTTCTGGAATTCGCGGCCGCTTCTAGAGCGATG
AGTGGTCTCG
Features (pLannotate 1.2.2; 9 found; start..end, strand, type, name):
     23..751     +  CDS            3: RDF_BPPHC - Also known as rdf From Streptomyces phage phiC31 (Bacteriophage phi-C31).
    797..816     +  misc_feature   BioBrick suffix: universal suffix for all parts
    817..874     +  terminator     his operon terminator: This putative transcriptin terminator from the E. coli his operon has a 2-bp deletion introduced during synthesis. Its efficiency has not been determined.
   1069..1657    -  rep_origin     ori: high-copy-number ColE1/pMB1/pBR322/pUC origin of replication
   1840..1934    -  terminator     lambda t0 terminator: transcription terminator from phage lambda
   1958..2614    -  CDS            cat: CAT_ECOLX - Experimental evidence at protein level: Swiss-Prot protein existence level 1. This enzyme is an effector of chloramphenicol resistance in bacteria. From Escherichia coli. This protein is used as a marker in many commonly used cloning vectors, such as pACYC184.
   2615..2712    -  promoter       cat promoter: promoter of the E. coli cat gene encoding chloramphenicol acetyltransferase
   2798..2841    -  terminator     bacterial terminator: putative bacterial transcription terminator
   2844..2865    +  misc_feature   BioBrick prefix: BioBrick prefix for parts that do not start with "ATG"
