[The description below was written by a language model from this plasmid's Addgene catalogue record and pLannotate feature annotations shown in this document.]
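Description:
pUPD2 linker-RDF (GB2892) is a GoldenBraid level-0 "part" plasmid: a small (about 2.9 kb) bacterial cloning vector that stores a domesticated DNA part for later modular assembly, not an expression construct in its own right. The pUPD2 backbone is a self-made derivative of the BioBrick assembly plasmid pSB1C3. The feature table accordingly shows residual BioBrick prefix and suffix sequences, a high-copy ColE1/pUC-type origin of replication, and a chloramphenicol acetyltransferase gene driven by its own cat promoter for chloramphenicol selection in E. coli. Several bacterial transcription terminators (lambda t0, a his operon terminator and another putative terminator) flank the marker and the cloning region, insulating the insert from read-through transcription.

The payload is a synthetic 779-bp insert carrying the recombination directionality factor (RDF) of Streptomyces phage PhiC31, preceded by an 18-nucleotide linker so that it can be joined in frame to the C-terminus of the PhiC31 recombinase. Internal BsaI and BsmBI sites were removed from the sequence. The part was cloned through BsmBI sites that were destroyed in the process, and it can be released with BsaI for assembly into GoldenBraid transcriptional units. No promoter or terminator for expressing the RDF is annotated in this plasmid, so those elements would be supplied by other parts during assembly. PhiC31 integrase alone catalyses recombination between attP and attB sites, and the RDF shifts the enzyme towards the reverse, excision-type reaction. An integrase–RDF fusion therefore allows an integrase-set state to be reset. The associated publication describes a memory switch for plant synthetic biology based on the PhiC31 integration system, which fits this part's role as a component of the reversal step.
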