Addgene plasmid #160604: pUPD2 linker-RDF (GB2892)
Purpose: RDF sequence for C-terminal fusion with PhiC31 recombinase, together with a 18-nt linker sequence
Depositing lab: Diego Orzaez. Depositing organization: Agencia Estatal Consejo Superior de Investigaciones Científicas, M.P. Publication: A memory switch for plant synthetic biology based on the phage varphiC31 integration system. Bernabe-Orts JM, Quijano-Rubio A, Vazquez-Vilar M, Mancheno-Bonillo J, Moles-Casas V, Selma S, Gianoglio S, Granell A, Orzaez D. Nucleic Acids Res. 2020 Apr 6;48(6):3379-3394. doi: 10.1093/nar/gkaa104. PubMed 32083668.
Backbone
  Vector backbone: pUPD2
  Backbone manufacturer: self-made; derived from the BioBrick assembly plasmid pSB1C3
  Vector type: Synthetic Biology
Growth in bacteria
  Bacterial resistance: Chloramphenicol, 25 μg/mL
  Growth temperature: 37°C
  Growth strain: DH5alpha
  Copy number: High Copy
Gene/Insert
  Gene/Insert name: RDF
  Species: Synthetic
  Insert size (bp): 779
  Mutation: BsaI and BsmBI sites removed
  Cloning method: Restriction Enzyme; 5′ cloning site BsmBI (destroyed during cloning); 3′ cloning site BsmBI (destroyed during cloning)
  Sequencing primers: 5′ gctttcgctaaggatgatttctgg; 3′ cagggtggtgacaccttgcc
Terms and licenses: Academic/Nonprofit Terms; Industry Terms: Not Available to Industry
Depositor comments: Compatible with GoldenBraid; insert can be released with BsaI
How to cite: pUPD2 linker-RDF (GB2892) was a gift from Diego Orzaez (Addgene plasmid # 160604 ; http://n2t.net/addgene:160604 ; RRID:Addgene_160604)
